Addgene plasmid #58393: pCMV-HA-mIFITM3-C71,72A
Purpose: Expressed murine IFITM3-C71,72A with an N-terminal HA tag in mammalian cells
Depositing lab: Howard Hang & Jacob Yount. Depositing organization: Rockefeller University. Publication: Palmitoylome profiling reveals S-palmitoylation-dependent antiviral activity of IFITM3. Yount JS, Moltedo B, Yang YY, Charron G, Moran TM, Lopez CB, Hang HC. Nat Chem Biol. 2010 Aug;6(8):610-4. doi: 10.1038/nchembio.405. Epub 2010 Jul 4. PubMed 20601941.
Backbone
  Vector backbone: pCMV-HA
  Backbone manufacturer: clontech
  Backbone size w/o insert (bp): 3800
  Total vector size (bp): 4211
  Vector type: Mammalian Expression
Growth in bacteria
  Bacterial resistance: Ampicillin, 100 μg/mL
  Growth temperature: 37°C
  Growth strain: DH5alpha
  Copy number: High Copy
Gene/Insert
  Gene/Insert name: IFITM3
  Species: M. musculus (mouse)
  Mutation: Cysteines 71 and 72 to Alanine
  Entrez Gene: Ifitm3 (a.k.a. 1110004C05Rik, Cd225, Cdw217, DSPA2b, Fgls, IP15, mil-1)
  Promoter: CMV IE
  Tag / fusion protein: HA (N terminal on backbone)
  Cloning method: Restriction Enzyme; 5′ cloning site EcoRI (not destroyed); 3′ cloning site SalI (not destroyed)
  Sequencing primers: 5′ GATCCGGTACTAGAGGAACTGAAAAAC
Terms and licenses: Academic/Nonprofit Terms; Industry Terms: Not Available to Industry
How to cite: pCMV-HA-mIFITM3-C71,72A was a gift from Howard Hang & Jacob Yount (Addgene plasmid # 58393 ; http://n2t.net/addgene:58393 ; RRID:Addgene_58393)
