[The description below was written by a language model from this plasmid's Addgene catalogue record.]
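Description:
pCMV-HA-mIFITM3-C71,72A is a mammalian expression plasmid built on the commercial pCMV-HA backbone, with a total size of about 4.2 kb (a roughly 3.8 kb backbone plus a small insert). It is maintained in E. coli as a high-copy plasmid under ampicillin selection. The record lists no mammalian selection marker, so the construct is best regarded as a transient-transfection vector. No feature table is provided, so details such as the origin of replication and polyadenylation signal are not stated here.

The payload is the mouse Ifitm3 coding sequence (interferon-induced transmembrane protein 3), cloned between EcoRI and SalI sites that both remain intact. Expression is driven by the cytomegalovirus immediate-early promoter, a strong constitutive promoter in most mammalian cell lines. The backbone supplies an HA epitope tag fused in frame to the N terminus of the protein, which allows detection or immunoprecipitation with anti-HA antibodies regardless of the mutations carried. The insert carries two point substitutions, with cysteines 71 and 72 changed to alanine.

The associated study concerns S-palmitoylation of IFITM3 and its dependence for antiviral activity. Replacing cysteines with alanine removes potential sites for this thioester-linked lipid modification, so this double mutant is suited to testing how these two residues contribute to palmitoylation of the protein and to its behaviour and antiviral function in cells, typically in comparison with the wild-type HA-tagged protein and other cysteine mutants.
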