>Addgene plasmid #58393 | pCMV-HA-mIFITM3-C71,72A | addgene partial sequence | sequence record 95772 | pcDL-F 5'-GTTGCCTTTACTTCTAGGCCT-3'
CGCGGGCCCACCATGTACCCATACGATGTTCCAGATTACGCTCTTATGGCCATGGAGGCCCGAATTCCCA
TGAACCACACTTCTCAAGCCTTCATCACCGCTGCCAGTGGAGGACAGCCCCCAAACTACGAAAGAATCAA
GGAAGAATATGAGGTGGCTGAGATGGGGGCACCGCACGGATCGGCTTCTGTCAGAACTACTGTGATCAAC
ATGCCCAGAGAGGTGTCGGTGCCTGACCATGTGGTCTGGTCCCTGTTCAATACACTCTTCATGAACTTCG
CAGCACTGGGCTTCATAGCCTATGCCTACTCCGTGAAGTCTAGGGATCGGAAGATGGTGGGTGATGTGAC
TGGAGCCCAGGCCTACGCCTCCACTGCTAAGTGCCTGAACATCAGCACCTTGGTCCTCAGCATCCTGATG
GTTGTTATCACCATTGTTAGTGTCATCATCATTGTTCTTAACGCTCAAAACCTTCACACTTAAGTCGACC
GAGATCTCTCGAGGTACCGCGGCCGCGGGGATCCAGACATGATAAGATACATTGATGAGTTTGGACAAAC
CACAACTAGAATGCAGTGAAAAAAATGCTTTATTTGTGAAATTTGTGATGCTATTGCTTTATTTGTAACC
ATTATAAGCTGCAATAAACAAGTTAACAACAACAATTGCATTCATTTTATGTTTCAGGTTCAGGGGGAGG
TGTGGGAGGTTTTTTCGGATCCTCTAGAGTCGATCTGCAGGCATGCTAGCTTGGCGTAATCATGGTCATA
GCTGTTTCCTGTGTGAAATTGTTATCCGCTCACAATTCCACACAACATACGAGCCGGAAGCATAAAGTGT
AAAGCCTGGGGTGCCTAATGAGTGAGCTAACTCACATTAATTGCG
