>Addgene plasmid #58393 | pCMV-HA-mIFITM3-C71,72A | addgene partial sequence | sequence record 95777 | EBV-rev 5'-GTGGTTTGTCCAAACTCATC-3'
TGTCTGGATCCCCGCGGCCGCGGTACCTCGAGAGATCTCGGTCGACTTAAGTGTGAAGGTTTTGAGCGTT
AAGAACAATGATGATGACACTAACAATGGTGATAACAACCATCAGGATGCTGAGGACCAAGGTGCTGATG
TTCAGGCACTTAGCAGTGGAGGCGTAGGCCTGGGCTCCAGTCACATCACCCACCATCTTCCGATCCCTAG
ACTTCACGGAGTAGGCATAGGCTATGAAGCCCAGTGCTGCGAAGTTCATGAAGAGTGTATTGAACAGGGA
CCAGACCACATGGTCAGGCACCGACACCTCTCTGGGCATGTTGATCACAGTAGTTCTGACAGAAGCCGAT
CCGTGCGGTGCCCCCATCTCAGCCACCTCATATTCTTCCTTGATTCTTTCGTAGTTTGGGGGCTGTCCTC
CACTGGCAGCGGTGATGAAGGCTTGAGAAGTGTGGTTCATGGGAATTCGGGCCTCCATGGCCATAAGAGC
GTAATCTGGAACATCGTATGGGTACATGGTGGGCCCGCGGGTACAATTCCGCAGCTTTTAGAGCAGAAGT
AACACTTCCGTACAGGCCTAGAAGTAAAGGCAACATCCACTGAGGAGCAGTTCTTTGATTTGCACCACCA
CCGGATCCGGGACCTGAAATAAAAGACAAAAAGACTAAACTTACCAGTTAACTTTCTGGTTTTTCAGTTC
CTCTAGTACCGGATCCTCTAGAGTCCGGAGGCTGGATCGGTCCCGGTGTCTTCTATGGAGGTCAAAACAG
CGTGGATGGCGTCTCCAGGCGATCTGACGGTTCACTAAACGAGCTCTGCTTATATAGACCTCCCACCGTA
CACGCCTACCGCCCATTTGCGTCAATGGGGCGGAGTTGTTACGACATTTTGGAAAGTCCCGTTGATTTTG
GTGCCAAAACAAACTCCCATTGACGTCAATGGGGTGGAGACTTGGAAATCCCCGTGAGTCAAACCGCTAT
CCACGCCCATTGATGTACTGCCAAAACCGCATCACCATGGTAATAGCGATG
